>Addgene plasmid #193653 | pCMV-enCas12a-ABE8e-V106W | addgene full sequence | sequence record 422063 | Addgene NGS Result
ATATGCCAAGTACGCCCCCTATTGACGTCAATGACGGTAAATGGCCCGCCTGGCATTATGCCCAGTACAT
GACCTTATGGGACTTTCCTACTTGGCAGTACATCTACGTATTAGTCATCGCTATTACCATGGTGATGCGG
TTTTGGCAGTACATCAATGGGCGTGGATAGCGGTTTGACTCACGGGGATTTCCAAGTCTCCACCCCATTG
ACGTCAATGGGAGTTTGTTTTGGCACCAAAATCAACGGGACTTTCCAAAATGTCGTAACAACTCCGCCCC
ATTGACGCAAATGGGCGGTAGGCGTGTACGGTGGGAGGTCTATATAAGCAGAGCTGGTTTAGTGAACCGT
CAGATCCGCTAGAGATCCGCGGCCGCTAATACGACTCACTATAGGGAGAGCCGCCACCATGAAACGGACA
GCCGACGGAAGCGAGTTCGAGTCACCAAAGAAGAAGCGGAAAGTCTCTGAGGTGGAGTTTTCCCACGAGT
ACTGGATGAGACATGCCCTGACCCTGGCCAAGAGGGCACGCGATGAGAGGGAGGTGCCTGTGGGAGCCGT
GCTGGTGCTGAACAATAGAGTGATCGGCGAGGGCTGGAACAGAGCCATCGGCCTGCACGACCCAACAGCC
CATGCCGAAATTATGGCCCTGAGACAGGGCGGCCTGGTCATGCAGAACTACAGACTGATTGACGCCACCC
TGTACGTGACATTCGAGCCTTGCGTGATGTGCGCCGGCGCCATGATCCACTCTAGGATCGGCCGCGTGGT
GTTTGGCTGGAGGAACTCAAAAAGAGGCGCCGCAGGCTCCCTGATGAACGTGCTGAACTACCCCGGCATG
AATCACCGCGTCGAAATTACCGAGGGAATCCTGGCAGATGAATGTGCCGCCCTGCTGTGCGATTTCTATC
GGATGCCTAGACAGGTGTTCAATGCTCAGAAGAAGGCCCAGAGCTCCATCAACTCCGGAGGATCTAGCGG
AGGCTCCTCTGGCTCTGAGACACCTGGCACAAGCGAGAGCGCAACACCTGAAAGCAGCGGGGGCAGCAGC
GGGGGGTCATCAAAGCTGGAGAAATTCACCAACTGTTATAGCCTGTCTAAGACCCTGCGCTTCAAGGCAA
TCCCAGTGGGCAAGACACAAGAGAACATTGACAACAAACGGCTCCTGGTGGAGGATGAGAAGAGGGCTGA
AGATTACAAGGGCGTTAAGAAGCTGCTGGATAGGTACTATCTGTCATTCATCAACGATGTCCTCCACAGT
ATCAAGCTGAAGAATCTGAACAATTACATTTCTCTGTTCCGGAAGAAGACACGGACCGAGAAGGAGAACA
AAGAGCTGGAGAATCTGGAGATCAACCTGCGGAAGGAGATCGCCAAGGCCTTCAAGGGCAACGAGGGCTA
CAAGTCCCTGTTTAAGAAGGATATCATCGAGACAATCCTGCCAGAGTTCCTGGACGATAAGGACGAGATC
GCCCTGGTGAACAGCTTCAATGGCTTTACCACAGCCTTCACCGGCTTCTTTAGGAACAGAGAGAATATGT
TTTCCGAGGAGGCCAAGAGCACATCCATCGCCTTCAGGTGTATCAACGAGAATCTGACCCGCTACATCTC
TAATATGGACATCTTCGAGAAGGTGGACGCCATCTTTGATAAGCACGAGGTGCAGGAGATCAAGGAGAAG
ATCCTGAACAGCGACTATGATGTGGAGGATTTCTTTGAGGGCGAGTTCTTTAACTTTGTGCTGACACAGG
AGGGCATCGACGTGTATAACGCCATCATCGGCGGCTTCGTGACCGAGAGCGGCGAGAAGATCAAGGGCCT
GAACGAGTACATCAACCTGTATAATCAGAAAACCAAGCAGAAGCTGCCTAAGTTTAAGCCACTGTATAAG
CAGGTGCTGAGCGATCGGGAGTCTCTGAGCTTCTACGGCGAGGGCTATACATCCGATGAGGAGGTGCTGG
AGGTGTTTAGAAACACCCTGAACAAGAACAGCGAGATCTTCAGCTCCATCAAGAAGCTGGAGAAGCTGTT
CAAGAATTTTGACGAGTACTCTAGCGCCGGCATCTTTGTGAAGAACGGCCCCGCCATCAGCACAATCTCC
AAGGATATCTTCGGCGAGTGGAACGTGATCCGGGACAAGTGGAATGCCGAGTATGACGATATCCACCTGA
AGAAGAAGGCCGTGGTGACCGAGAAGTACGAGGACGATCGGAGAAAGTCCTTCAAGAAGATCGGCTCCTT
TTCTCTGGAGCAGCTGCAGGAGTACGCCGACGCCGATCTGTCTGTGGTGGAGAAGCTGAAGGAGATCATC
ATCCAGAAGGTGGATGAGATCTACAAGGTGTATGGCTCCTCTGAGAAGCTGTTCGACGCCGATTTTGTGC
TGGAGAAGAGCCTGAAGAAGAACGACGCCGTGGTGGCCATCATGAAGGACCTGCTGGATTCTGTGAAGAG
CTTCGAGAATTACATCAAGGCCTTCTTTGGCGAGGGCAAGGAGACAAACAGGGACGAGTCCTTCTATGGC
GATTTTGTGCTGGCCTACGACATCCTGCTGAAGGTGGACCACATCTACGATGCCATCCGCAATTATGTGA
CCCAGAAGCCCTACTCTAAGGATAAGTTCAAGCTGTATTTTCAGAACCCTCAGTTCATGAGGGGCTGGGA
CAAGGATAGGGAGACAGACTATCGGGCCACCATCCTGAGATACGGCTCCAAGTACTATCTGGCCATCATG
GATAAGAAGTACGCCAAGTGCCTGCAGAAGATCGACAAGGACGATGTGAACGGCAATTACGAGAAGATCA
ACTATAAGCTGCTGCCCGGCCCTAATAAGATGCTGCCAAAGGTGTTCTTTTCTAAGAAGTGGATGGCCTA
CTATAACCCCAGCGAGGACATCCAGAAGATCTACAAGAATGGCACATTCAAGAAGGGCGATATGTTTAAC
CTGAATGACTGTCACAAGCTGATCGACTTCTTTAAGGATAGCATCTCCCGGTATCCAAAGTGGTCCAATG
CATACGATTTCAACTTCAGCGAGACTGAGAAGTACAAAGACATCGCTGGCTTCTACCGGGAGGTGGAAGA
GCAAGGCTATAAGGTGTCATTCGAATCCGCTTCTAAGAAGGAAGTGGATAAGCTCGTGGAAGAGGGTAAG
CTGTACATGTTCCAGATATACAACAAAGACTTCAGCGATAAGAGCCACGGCACTCCAAACCTCCATACTA
TGTATTTCAAGCTGCTGTTTGACGAGAACAACCACGGACAGATTAGGCTGTCAGGAGGCGCAGAACTCTT
CATGCGCAGAGCTTCACTGAAGAAGGAGGAACTCGTTGTCCACCCAGCCAATAGCCCTATAGCCAATAAG
AATCCAGACAATCCTAAGAAAACCACTACTCTGTCTTACGATGTGTATAAGGATAAGAGATTCTCTGAAG
ATCAGTACGAACTGCACATACCCATTGCCATTAACAAGTGCCCTAAGAACATCTTCAAGATTAACACAGA
GGTTAGAGTGCTCCTGAAACACGACGATAACCCTTATGTTATAGGCATTGCTCGCGGAGAGAGAAACCTG
CTGTACATCGTCGTGGTGGACGGCAAAGGCAACATCGTGGAACAGTACAGTCTCAATGAAATCATTAACA
ATTTCAACGGAATCCGCATTAAGACCGACTACCATTCTCTCCTCGACAAGAAGGAGAAAGAAAGGTTCGA
AGCAAGACAGAATTGGACAAGTATAGAGAATATCAAAGAACTGAAGGCTGGGTACATCTCTCAGGTTGTG
CACAAGATATGTGAGCTGGTGGAGAAGTACGACGCTGTTATCGCCCTCGCGGACCTGAATAGCGGCTTCA
AGAACTCCAGGGTGAAGGTGGAGAAGCAGGTGTATCAGAAGTTCGAGAAGATGCTGATCGACAAGCTCAA
CTATATGGTGGACAAGAAATCCAATCCTTGCGCTACTGGTGGAGCCCTGAAGGGCTATCAAATCACCAAT
AAGTTCGAATCTTTCAAGTCTATGAGCACCCAGAATGGCTTCATCTTCTACATACCCGCATGGCTGACAT
CCAAGATTGATCCCTCTACCGGATTTGTTAATCTGCTCAAGACTAAGTACACCTCTATTGCTGACTCAAA
GAAGTTCATATCATCATTTGACCGCATCATGTACGTGCCAGAAGAGGACCTGTTCGAGTTTGCCCTGGAT
TACAAGAATTTCTCTCGGACTGACGCCGACTACATCAAGAAGTGGAAGCTCTACTCTTATGGTAATCGGA
TTCGCATATTCCGCAATCCCAAGAAGAATAACGTGTTCGATTGGGAGGAAGTTTGCCTCACCAGCGCTTA
CAAGGAGCTGTTCAATAAGTATGGGATTAACTACCAGCAGGGCGACATAAGAGCCCTGCTGTGCGAACAA
TCTGATAAGGCATTCTATTCCTCTTTCATGGCACTGATGTCACTGATGCTGCAAATGCGCAATTCCATCA
CCGGAAGAACAGACGTGGCCTTTCTGATCTCTCCTGTCAAGAACTCAGATGGCATCTTCTACGATTCCCG
CAACTATGAAGCACAGGAGAATGCTATCCTGCCTAAGAATGCCGATGCAAATGGAGCCTATAACATCGCC
AGAAAGGTCCTCTGGGCCATAGGACAATTCAAGAAAGCTGAAGATGAGAAGCTGGACAAGGTGAAGATCG
CCATTTCAAACAAAGAGTGGCTCGAATATGCTCAGACCTCAGTGAAGCATGGATCATCTGGCGGCTCAAA
AAGAACCGCCGACGGCAGCGAATTCGAGCCCAAGAAGAAGAGGAAAGTCGGCTCGGGCCAGTGTACTAAT
TATGCTCTCTTGAAATTGGCTGGAGATGTTGAGAGCAACCCAGGTCCCGTGAGCAAGGGCGAGGAGCTGT
TCACCGGGGTGGTGCCCATCCTGGTCGAGCTGGACGGCGACGTAAACGGCCACAAGTTCAGCGTGTCCGG
CGAGGGCGAGGGCGATGCCACCTACGGCAAGCTGACCCTGAAGTTCATCTGCACCACCGGCAAGCTGCCC
GTGCCCTGGCCCACCCTCGTGACCACCCTGACCTACGGCGTGCAGTGCTTCAGCCGCTACCCCGACCACA
TGAAGCAGCACGACTTCTTCAAGTCCGCCATGCCCGAAGGCTACGTCCAGGAGCGCACCATCTTCTTCAA
GGACGACGGCAACTACAAGACCCGCGCCGAGGTGAAGTTCGAGGGCGACACCCTGGTGAACCGCATCGAG
CTGAAGGGCATCGACTTCAAGGAGGACGGCAACATCCTGGGGCACAAGCTGGAGTACAACTACAACAGCC
ACAACGTCTATATCATGGCCGACAAGCAGAAGAACGGCATCAAGGTGAACTTCAAGATCCGCCACAACAT
CGAGGACGGCAGCGTGCAGCTCGCCGACCACTACCAGCAGAACACCCCCATCGGCGACGGCCCCGTGCTG
CTGCCCGACAACCACTACCTGAGCACCCAGTCCGCCCTGAGCAAAGACCCCAACGAGAAGCGCGATCACA
TGGTCCTGCTGGAGTTCGTGACCGCCGCCGGGATCACTCTCGGCATGGACGAGCTGTACAAGTAAATCAT
CACCATCACCATTGAGTTTAAACCCGCTGATCAGCCTCGACTGTGCCTTCTAGTTGCCAGCCATCTGTTG
TTTGCCCCTCCCCCGTGCCTTCCTTGACCCTGGAAGGTGCCACTCCCACTGTCCTTTCCTAATAAAATGA
GGAAATTGCATCGCATTGTCTGAGTAGGTGTCATTCTATTCTGGGGGGTGGGGTGGGGCAGGACAGCAAG
GGGGAGGATTGGGAAGACAATAGCAGGCATGCTGGGGATGCGGTGGGCTCTATGGCTTCTGAGGCGGAAA
GAACCAGCTGGGGCTCGATACCGTCGACCTCTAGCTAGAGCTTGGCGTAATCATGGTCATAGCTGTTTCC
TGTGTGAAATTGTTATCCGCTCACAATTCCACACAACATACGAGCCGGAAGCATAAAGTGTAAAGCCTAG
GGTGCCTAATGAGTGAGCTAACTCACATTAATTGCGTTGCGCTCACTGCCCGCTTTCCAGTCGGGAAACC
TGTCGTGCCAGCTGCATTAATGAATCGGCCAACGCGCGGGGAGAGGCGGTTTGCGTATTGGGCGCTCTTC
CGCTTCCTCGCTCACTGACTCGCTGCGCTCGGTCGTTCGGCTGCGGCGAGCGGTATCAGCTCACTCAAAG
GCGGTAATACGGTTATCCACAGAATCAGGGGATAACGCAGGAAAGAACATGTGAGCAAAAGGCCAGCAAA
AGGCCAGGAACCGTAAAAAGGCCGCGTTGCTGGCGTTTTTCCATAGGCTCCGCCCCCCTGACGAGCATCA
CAAAAATCGACGCTCAAGTCAGAGGTGGCGAAACCCGACAGGACTATAAAGATACCAGGCGTTTCCCCCT
GGAAGCTCCCTCGTGCGCTCTCCTGTTCCGACCCTGCCGCTTACCGGATACCTGTCCGCCTTTCTCCCTT
CGGGAAGCGTGGCGCTTTCTCATAGCTCACGCTGTAGGTATCTCAGTTCGGTGTAGGTCGTTCGCTCCAA
GCTGGGCTGTGTGCACGAACCCCCCGTTCAGCCCGACCGCTGCGCCTTATCCGGTAACTATCGTCTTGAG
TCCAACCCGGTAAGACACGACTTATCGCCACTGGCAGCAGCCACTGGTAACAGGATTAGCAGAGCGAGGT
ATGTAGGCGGTGCTACAGAGTTCTTGAAGTGGTGGCCTAACTACGGCTACACTAGAAGAACAGTATTTGG
TATCTGCGCTCTGCTGAAGCCAGTTACCTTCGGAAAAAGAGTTGGTAGCTCTTGATCCGGCAAACAAACC
ACCGCTGGTAGCGGTGGTTTTTTTGTTTGCAAGCAGCAGATTACGCGCAGAAAAAAAGGATCTCAAGAAG
ATCCTTTGATCTTTTCTACGGGGTCTGACACTCAGTGGAACGAAAACTCACGTTAAGGGATTTTGGTCAT
GAGATTATCAAAAAGGATCTTCACCTAGATCCTTTTAAATTAAAAATGAAGTTTTAAATCAATCTAAAGT
ATATATGAGTAAACTTGGTCTGACAGTTACCAATGCTTAATCAGTGAGGCACCTATCTCAGCGATCTGTC
TATTTCGTTCATCCATAGTTGCCTGACTCCCCGTCGTGTAGATAACTACGATACGGGAGGGCTTACCATC
TGGCCCCAGTGCTGCAATGATACCGCGAGACCCACGCTCACCGGCTCCAGATTTATCAGCAATAAACCAG
CCAGCCGGAAGGGCCGAGCGCAGAAGTGGTCCTGCAACTTTATCCGCCTCCATCCAGTCTATTAATTGTT
GCCGGGAAGCTAGAGTAAGTAGTTCGCCAGTTAATAGTTTGCGCAACGTTGTTGCCATTGCTACAGGCAT
CGTGGTGTCACGCTCGTCGTTTGGTATGGCTTCATTCAGCTCCGGTTCCCAACGATCAAGGCGAGTTACA
TGATCCCCCATGTTGTGCAAAAAAGCGGTTAGCTCCTTCGGTCCTCCGATCGTTGTCAGAAGTAAGTTGG
CCGCAGTGTTATCACTCATGGTTATGGCAGCACTGCATAATTCTCTTACTGTCATGCCATCCGTAAGATG
CTTTTCTGTGACTGGTGAGTACTCAACCAAGTCATTCTGAGAATAGTGTATGCGGCGACCGAGTTGCTCT
TGCCCGGCGTCAATACGGGATAATACCGCGCCACATAGCAGAACTTTAAAAGTGCTCATCATTGGAAAAC
GTTCTTCGGGGCGAAAACTCTCAAGGATCTTACCGCTGTTGAGATCCAGTTCGATGTAACCCACTCGTGC
ACCCAACTGATCTTCAGCATCTTTTACTTTCACCAGCGTTTCTGGGTGAGCAAAAACAGGAAGGCAAAAT
GCCGCAAAAAAGGGAATAAGGGCGACACGGAAATGTTGAATACTCATACTCTTCCTTTTTCAATATTATT
GAAGCATTTATCAGGGTTATTGTCTCATGAGCGGATACATATTTGAATGTATTTAGAAAAATAAACAAAT
AGGGGTTCCGCGCACATTTCCCCGAAAAGTGCCACCTGACGTCGACGGATCGGGAGATCGATCTCCCGAT
CCCCTAGGGTCGACTCTCAGTACAATCTGCTCTGATGCCGCATAGTTAAGCCAGTATCTGCTCCCTGCTT
GTGTGTTGGAGGTCGCTGAGTAGTGCGCGAGCAAAATTTAAGCTACAACAAGGCAAGGCTTGACCGACAA
TTGCATGAAGAATCTGCTTAGGGTTAGGCGTTTTGCGCTGCTTCGCGATGTACGGGCCAGATATACGCGT
TGACATTGATTATTGACTAGTTATTAATAGTAATCAATTACGGGGTCATTAGTTCATAGCCCATATATGG
AGTTCCGCGTTACATAACTTACGGTAAATGGCCCGCCTGGCTGACCGCCCAACGACCCCCGCCCATTGAC
GTCAATAATGACGTATGTTCCCATAGTAACGCCAATAGGGACTTTCCATTGACGTCAATGGGTGGAGTAT
TTACGGTAAACTGCCCACTTGGCAGTACATCAAGTGTATC
Features (pLannotate 1.2.2; 17 found; start..end, strand, type, name):
    132..335     +  promoter       CMV promoter: human cytomegalovirus (CMV) immediate early promoter
    377..395     +  promoter       T7 promoter: promoter for bacteriophage T7 RNA polymerase
    466..957     +  CDS            tadA: TADA_ECOLI - Also known as yfhC. Experimental evidence at protein level: Swiss-Prot protein existence level 1. Catalyzes the deamination of adenosine to inosine at the wobble position 34 of tRNA(Arg2). Essential for cell viability. From Escherichia coli (strain K12).
   4819..4878    +  CDS            E2A: 2A peptide from equine rhinitis A virus polyprotein Eukaryotic ribosomes fail to insert a peptide bond between the Gly and Pro residues, yielding separate polypeptides.
   4879..5595    +  CDS            EGFP: the original enhanced GFP (Yang et al., 1996) mammalian codon-optimized
   5641..5865    +  polyA_signal   bGH poly(A) signal: bovine growth hormone polyadenylation signal
   5869..5890    +  promoter       SV40 promoter (fragment): SV40 enhancer and early promoter
   5895..5911    +  misc_feature   MCS (fragment): pBluescript multiple cloning site
   5960..5976    -  protein_bind   lac operator: The lac repressor binds to the lac operator to inhibit transcription in E. coli. This inhibition can be relieved by adding lactose or isopropyl-β-D-thiogalactopyranoside (IPTG). lac repressor encoded by lacI
   5984..6014    -  promoter       lac promoter: promoter for the E. coli lac operon
   6029..6050    -  protein_bind   CAP binding site: CAP binding activates transcription in the presence of cAMP. E. coli catabolite activator protein
   6063..6155    -  CDS            lacI (fragment): lac repressor; lacI; The lac repressor binds to the lac operator to inhibit transcription in E. coli. This inhibition can be relieved by adding lactose or isopropyl-β-D-thiogalactopyranoside (IPTG).
   6338..6926    -  rep_origin     ori: high-copy-number ColE1/pMB1/pBR322/pUC origin of replication
   7097..7957    -  CDS            AmpR: β-lactamase; bla; confers resistance to ampicillin, carbenicillin, and related antibiotics
   7958..8062    -  promoter       AmpR promoter: bla
   8133..8177    -  misc_feature   bom (fragment): basis of mobility region from pBR322
   8332..131     +  enhancer       CMV enhancer (across the origin): human cytomegalovirus immediate early enhancer
