[The description below was written by a language model from this plasmid's Addgene catalogue record and pLannotate feature annotations shown in this document.]
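Description:
pCMV-enCas12a-ABE8e-V106W is a mammalian expression plasmid of about 8.6 kb, built on a pCMV backbone, that produces a Cas12a-based adenine base editor together with a separate EGFP marker. It is propagated in E. coli through a high-copy ColE1/pUC-type origin and selected with ampicillin via the β-lactamase (AmpR) gene and its own promoter. Leftover backbone elements include lac promoter/operator and CAP site sequences, small lacI, bom, SV40 promoter and multiple cloning site fragments. None of these appears to contribute to the payload, and no mammalian selection marker is annotated.

The expression cassette is driven by the human CMV immediate early enhancer and promoter, with a T7 promoter just downstream. The open reading frame begins with an E. coli tadA-derived deaminase, recorded as the evolved TadA*8e carrying the V106W substitution. According to the catalogue fields it is fused to nuclease-dead LbCas12a with the D156R/G532R/K538R "enCas12a" mutations. The automated annotation does not label the Cas12a portion, but the large unannotated stretch between the tadA feature and the 2A peptide is consistent with it. An E2A ribosome-skipping peptide follows, then EGFP, so one transcript yields the editor and free, non-fused EGFP, and a bGH polyadenylation signal terminates the cassette. No crRNA expression cassette is annotated, so guide RNA would presumably be supplied from another construct.

The plasmid is intended for transient expression in mammalian cells to perform Cas12a-guided A-to-G base editing, with EGFP fluorescence identifying transfected cells. It was deposited in connection with work on multiplexed base editing using Cas12a variants.
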