Addgene plasmid #193653: pCMV-enCas12a-ABE8e-V106W
Purpose: Expression of base editor enCas12a-ABE8e-V106W in mammalian cells for base editing, along with non-fused EGFP fluorescence
Depositing lab: Liangxue Lai. Publication: Multiplexed base editing through Cas12a variant-mediated cytosine and adenine base editors. Chen F, Lian M, Ma B, Gou S, Luo X, Yang K, Shi H, Xie J, Ge W, Ouyang Z, Lai C, Li N, Zhang Q, Jin Q, Liang Y, Chen T, Wang J, Zhao X, Li L, Yu M, Ye Y, Wang K, Wu H, Lai L. Commun Biol. 2022 Nov 2;5(1):1163. doi: 10.1038/s42003-022-04152-8. PubMed 36323848.
Backbone
  Vector backbone: pCMV
  Vector type: Mammalian Expression
Growth in bacteria
  Bacterial resistance: Ampicillin, 100 μg/mL
  Growth temperature: 37°C
  Growth strain: DH5alpha
  Copy number: High Copy
Gene/Insert
  Gene/Insert name: dLb-enCas12a-TadA*8e-V106W, EGFP
  Species: Synthetic
  Mutation: dLbCas12a-D156R/G532R/K538R, TadA*8e-V106W
  Promoter: CMV
  Cloning method: Unknown
  Sequencing primers: 5′ CMV
Terms and licenses: Academic/Nonprofit Terms; Industry Terms: Not Available to Industry
How to cite: pCMV-enCas12a-ABE8e-V106W was a gift from Liangxue Lai (Addgene plasmid # 193653 ; http://n2t.net/addgene:193653 ; RRID:Addgene_193653)
